Addgene plasmid #53831: LINC00314_pCSdest
Depositing lab: Roger Reeves. Depositing organization: Johns Hopkins University and School of Medicine. Publication: Survey of Human Chromosome 21 Gene Expression Effects on Early Development in Danio rerio. Edie S, Zaghloul NA, Leitch CC, Klinedinst DK, Lebron J, Thole JF, McCallion AS, Katsanis N, Reeves RH. G3 (Bethesda). 2018 Jul 2;8(7):2215-2223. doi: 10.1534/g3.118.200144. PubMed 29760202.
Backbone
  Vector backbone: pCSDest
  Backbone manufacturer: Lawson Lab (Addgene Plasmid 22423)
  Backbone size w/o insert (bp): 4095
  Vector type: Mammalian Expression
Growth in bacteria
  Bacterial resistance: Ampicillin, 100 μg/mL
  Growth temperature: 37°C
  Growth strain: Top10
  Copy number: High Copy
Gene/Insert
  Gene/Insert name: LINC00314
  Species: H. sapiens (human)
  Insert size (bp): 189
  Entrez Gene: LINC00314 (a.k.a. C21orf94, NCRNA00314)
  Promoter: SP6 and CMV
  Cloning method: Gateway Cloning
  Sequencing primers: 5′ CMV-F; 3′ EBV-Rev
Terms and licenses: Academic/Nonprofit Terms; Industry Terms
Depositor comments: P59092
How to cite: LINC00314_pCSdest was a gift from Roger Reeves (Addgene plasmid # 53831 ; http://n2t.net/addgene:53831 ; RRID:Addgene_53831)
