[The description below was written by a language model from this plasmid's Addgene catalogue record.]
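Description:
LINC00314_pCSdest is a mammalian expression plasmid built on pCSDest, a Gateway destination version of the pCS2-type vector family with a stated backbone size of about 4.1 kb before the insert is added. It is propagated in E. coli as a high-copy plasmid under ampicillin selection. The record provides no feature table, so the origin of replication, polyadenylation signal and the attachment sites left behind by recombination are not documented here, although the use of Gateway cloning implies that the insert was transferred from an entry clone by recombination rather than by restriction and ligation.

The payload is a short 189 bp human insert corresponding to LINC00314 (also known as C21orf94 or NCRNA00314), a locus on chromosome 21 currently annotated as a long intergenic non-coding RNA. No tags or fusion partners are recorded. Two promoters sit upstream of the insert. CMV drives constitutive transcription when the plasmid is introduced directly into vertebrate cells. SP6 is a bacteriophage promoter that allows the same insert to be transcribed in vitro, producing synthetic RNA suitable for embryo microinjection.

This dual arrangement fits the associated publication, a survey of the effects of expressing human chromosome 21 genes on early zebrafish (Danio rerio) development. The plasmid appears to be one member of a clone set made for such a screen. The record does not state exactly how this clone was used or whether it produced a phenotype.
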