>Addgene plasmid #53831 | LINC00314_pCSdest | addgene partial sequence | sequence record 163698 | SP6 5'-ATTTAGGTGACACTATAG-3'
ATTCAAGGATCACAAGTTTGTACAAAAAAGCAGGCACCCAGACATGTATCTCATTATCTTCTGCAAAGAT
CTATTTGTTTAGCCATGTGCAAATATTGCCCTAAAATGTTCACAGGTTCCAGGATAACCAGATGACTGAG
GAATGTTGAAGATTGCAGTGATGGAAGTGTCTCAGTCAGCCTGGAAGACTGTATGGAAGGAGGTTGCCTG
GCCACACTGTCATGTCCCCCTCTCCCTAAAAAAGGGACACATTTGCCTTTGTGCAAGGCAACACATACAT
TTGGTCTGTGTATATACTTTGGTCTATGTATTCTGTTATTTAACATTCTAATAATGTTGATGACCTTAAA
ATATGTTTGACAATGATCCTTGTAAATCATTATTATTCTGCCTTCTGCAAGATAAGAATTATGGGCCAGG
TATGGCACTTAACGCCTATAATACAAACATTTTGGGAGGCCCAGGCAGGAGGATTGCTTGAGCTCAGGAG
TTAGAGACCAGCTTGGGCAACATAGTGAGACCTCATCTCTACTAAAAATAAAACAAAAAAAGTTATGATA
GTGACACTGCACTCCAGCCTGGGTGACAGAGCAAGATCCTGTATCCAAATAAATAAATGCCAACCCAGCT
TTCTTGTACAAAGTGGTGATCCTCTCGAGCCTCTAGAACTATAGTGAGTCGTATTACGTAGATCCAGACA
TGATAAGATACATTGATGAGTTTGGACAAACCACAACTAGAATGCAGTGAAAAAAATGCTTTATTTGTGA
AATTTGTGATGCTATTGCTTTATTTGTAACCATTATAAGCTGCAATAAACAAGTTAACAACAACAATTGC
ATTCATTTTATGTTTCAGGTTCAGGG
