>Addgene plasmid #53831 | LINC00314_pCSdest | addgene partial sequence | sequence record 163699 | EBV-rev 5'-GTGGTTTGTCCAAACTCATC-3'
ATACGACTCACTATAGTTCTAGAGGCTCGAGAGGATCACCACTTTGTACAAGAAAGCTGGGTTGGCATTT
ATTTATTTGGATACAGGATCTTGCTCTGTCACCCAGGCTGGAGTGCAGTGTCACTATCATAACTTTTTTT
GTTTTATTTTTAGTAGAGATGAGGTCTCACTATGTTGCCCAAGCTGGTCTCTAACTCCTGAGCTCAAGCA
ATCCTCCTGCCTGGGCCTCCCAAAATGTTTGTATTATAGGCGTTAAGTGCCATACCTGGCCCATAATTCT
TATCTTGCAGAAGGCAGAATAATAATGATTTACAAGGATCATTGTCAAACATATTTTAAGGTCATCAACA
TTATTAGAATGTTAAATAACAGAATACATAGACCAAAGTATATACACAGACCAAATGTATGTGTTGCCTT
GCACAAAGGCAAATGTGTCCCTTTTTTAGGGAGAGGGGGACATGACAGTGTGGCCAGGCAACCTCCTTCC
ATACAGTCTTCCAGGCTGACTGAGACACTTCCATCACTGCAATCTTCAACATTCCTCAGTCATCTGGTTA
TCCTGGAACCTGTGAACATTTTAGGGCAATATTTGCACATGGCTAAACAAATAGATCTTTGCAGAAGATA
ATGAGATACATGTCTGGGTGCCTGCTTTTTTGTACAAACTTGTGATCCTTGAATTCGAATCGATGGGATC
CTGCAAAAAGAACAAGTAGCTTGTATTCTATAGTGTCACCTAAATCAAGCTTGCTCCGACGTCCCCAGGC
AGAATGGCGGTTCCCTAAACGAGCATTGCTTATATAGACCTCCCATTAGGCACGCCTACCGCCCATTTAC
GTCAATGGAAACGCCCATTTGCGTCATTGCCC
